Addgene plasmid #180558: KTK_036
Purpose: Entry vector containing L3S1P13 terminator
Depositing lab: Tom Ellis. Depositing organization: Imperial College London. Publication: Komagataeibacter Tool Kit (KTK): A Modular Cloning System for Multigene Constructs and Programmed Protein Secretion from Cellulose Producing Bacteria. Goosens VJ, Walker KT, Aragon SM, Singh A, Senthivel VR, Dekker L, Caro-Astorga J, Buat MLA, Song W, Lee KY, Ellis T. ACS Synth Biol. 2021 Dec 17;10(12):3422-3434. doi: 10.1021/acssynbio.1c00358. Epub 2021 Nov 12. PubMed 34767345.
Backbone
  Vector backbone: pSEVA331
  Vector type: Bacterial Expression
Growth in bacteria
  Bacterial resistance: Ampicillin, 100 μg/mL
  Growth temperature: 37°C
  Growth strain: DH5alpha
  Copy number: High Copy
Gene/Insert
  Gene/Insert name: L3S1P13 terminator
  Species: Synthetic
  Cloning method: Restriction Enzyme; 5′ cloning site unknown (unknown if destroyed)
Terms and licenses: Academic/Nonprofit Terms; Industry Terms: Not Available to Industry
Depositor comments: Read the preprint at https://www.biorxiv.org/content/10.1101/2021.06.09.447691v1.full
How to cite: KTK_036 was a gift from Tom Ellis (Addgene plasmid # 180558 ; http://n2t.net/addgene:180558 ; RRID:Addgene_180558)
