[The description below was written by a language model from this plasmid's Addgene catalogue record and pLannotate feature annotations shown in this document.]
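Description:
KTK_036 is a small entry (part-storage) vector from the Komagataeibacter Tool Kit, a modular cloning system built for assembling multigene constructs in cellulose-producing bacteria. Its payload is the synthetic L3S1P13 terminator, one of the characterised strong synthetic transcriptional terminators used to end transcription units cleanly and insulate neighbouring genes from read-through. As an entry vector, the plasmid does not express anything itself; it holds the terminator as a standardised part that can be combined with promoters, coding sequences and other elements in later assembly steps. The record describes the cloning method only as restriction enzyme based and does not state the flanking sites or overhangs.

The sequenced record is 1,931 nt, and annotation finds just three features: a high-copy ColE1/pMB1/pUC-type origin of replication that spans the numbering origin, and an ampicillin resistance cassette consisting of the β-lactamase gene and its native bla promoter. This agrees with the catalogue's description of a high-copy, ampicillin-selected plasmid maintained in E. coli cloning strains. It fits less well with the listed backbone, pSEVA331: SEVA 3-3-1 vectors are conventionally chloramphenicol resistant with a broad-host-range pBBR1 origin, neither of which appears in the feature table. The listed backbone may reflect the toolkit's destination vectors rather than this storage plasmid, but the record does not resolve the discrepancy. The terminator itself was not picked up by the automated annotation and presumably lies in the short unannotated region between the origin and the resistance gene.
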