Features (pLannotate 1.2.2; 3 found; start..end, strand, type, name):
    321..1181    -  CDS            AmpR: β-lactamase; bla; confers resistance to ampicillin, carbenicillin, and related antibiotics
   1182..1286    -  promoter       AmpR promoter: bla
   1389..46      +  rep_origin     ori (across the origin): high-copy-number ColE1/pMB1/pBR322/pUC origin of replication
>Addgene plasmid #180558 | KTK_036 | addgene full sequence | sequence record 359488 | Addgene NGS Result
GCGTCGATTTTTGTGATGCTCGTCAGGGGGGCGGAGCCTATGGAAAAACGCCAGCAACGCGGCCTTTTTA
CGGTTCCTGGCCTTTTGCTGGCCTTTTGCTCACATGTTCTTTCCTGCGTTATCCCCTGATTCTGTGGATA
ACCGTAGTCGGTCTCATTCTTAAGACGAACAATAAGGCCTCCCTAACGGGGGCCTTTTTTATTGATAACA
AAAAACGTGAGACCAAGATTATCAAAAAGGATCTTCACCTAGATCCTTTTAAATTAAAAATGAAGTTTTA
AATCAATCTAAAGTATATATGAGTAAACTTGGTCTGACAGTTACCAATGCTTAATCAGTGAGGCACCTAT
CTCAGCGATCTGTCTATTTCGTTCATCCATAGTTGCCTGACTCCCCGTCGTGTAGATAACTACGATACGG
GAGGGCTTACCATCTGGCCCCAGTGCTGCAATGATACCGCGGGACCCACGCTCACCGGCTCCAGATTTAT
CAGCAATAAACCAGCCAGCCGGAAGGGCCGAGCGCAGAAGTGGTCCTGCAACTTTATCCGCCTCCATCCA
GTCTATTAATTGTTGCCGGGAAGCTAGAGTAAGTAGTTCGCCAGTTAATAGTTTGCGCAACGTTGTTGCC
ATTGCTACAGGCATCGTGGTGTCACGCTCGTCGTTTGGTATGGCTTCATTCAGCTCCGGTTCCCAACGAT
CAAGGCGAGTTACATGATCCCCCATGTTGTGCAAAAAAGCGGTTAGCTCCTTCGGTCCTCCGATCGTTGT
CAGAAGTAAGTTGGCCGCAGTGTTATCACTCATGGTTATGGCAGCACTGCATAATTCTCTTACTGTCATG
CCATCCGTAAGATGCTTTTCTGTGACTGGTGAGTACTCAACCAAGTCATTCTGAGAATAGTGTATGCGGC
GACCGAGTTGCTCTTGCCCGGCGTCAATACGGGATAATACCGCGCCACATAGCAGAACTTTAAAAGTGCT
CATCATTGGAAAACGTTCTTCGGGGCGAAAACTCTCAAGGATCTTACCGCTGTTGAGATCCAGTTCGATG
TAACCCACTCGTGCACCCAACTGATCTTCAGCATCTTTTACTTTCACCAGCGTTTCTGGGTGAGCAAAAA
CAGGAAGGCAAAATGCCGCAAAAAAGGGAATAAGGGCGACACGGAAATGTTGAATACTCATACTCTTCCT
TTTTCAATATTATTGAAGCATTTATCAGGGTTATTGTCTCATGAGCGGATACATATTTGAATGTATTTAG
AAAAATAAACAAATAGGGGTTCCGCGCACATTTCCCCGAAAAGTGCCACCTGTCATGACCAAAATCCCTT
AACGTGAGTTTTCGTTCCACTGAGCGTCAGACCCCGTAGAAAAGATCAAAGGATCTTCTTGAGATCCTTT
TTTTCTGCGCGTAATCTGCTGCTTGCAAACAAAAAAACCACCGCTACCAGCGGTGGTTTGTTTGCCGGAT
CAAGAGCTACCAACTCTTTTTCCGAAGGTAACTGGCTTCAGCAGAGCGCAGATACCAAATACTGTTCTTC
TAGTGTAGCCGTAGTTAGGCCACCACTTCAAGAACTCTGTAGCACCGCCTACATACCTCGCTCTGCTAAT
CCTGTTACCAGTGGCTGCTGCCAGTGGCGATAAGTCGTGTCTTACCGGGTTGGACTCAAGACGATAGTTA
CCGGATAAGGCGCAGCGGTCGGGCTGAACGGGGGGTTCGTGCACACAGCCCAGCTTGGAGCGAACGACCT
ACACCGAACTGAGATACCTACAGCGTGAGCTATGAGAAAGCGCCACGCTTCCCGAAGGGAGAAAGGCGGA
CAGGTATCCGGTAAGCGGCAGGGTCGGAACAGGAGAGCGCACGAGGGAGCTTCCAGGGGGAAACGCCTGG
TATCTTTATAGTCCTGTCGGGTTTCGCCACCTCTGACTTGA
